LOCUS       Exported 8327 bp ds-DNA circular SYN 12-MAY-2021
DEFINITION  Expresses the extracellular region of the Sema6C protein,
            C-terminally fused to alkaline phosphatase + 6X histidine tag..
ACCESSION   .
VERSION     .
KEYWORDS    Sema6c-AP-His
SOURCE      synthetic DNA construct
  ORGANISM  synthetic DNA construct
REFERENCE   1 (bases 1 to 8327)
  AUTHORS   Visser JJ, Cheng Y, Perry SC, Chastain AB, Parsa B, Masri SS, Ray
            TA, Kay JN, Wojtowicz WM
  TITLE     An extracellular biochemical screen reveals that FLRTs and Unc5s
            mediate neuronal subtype recognition in the retina.
  JOURNAL   Elife. 2015 Dec 3;4. pii: e08149. doi: 10.7554/eLife.08149.
  PUBMED    26633812
REFERENCE   2 (bases 1 to 8327)
  AUTHORS   .
  TITLE     Direct Submission
  JOURNAL   Exported May 12, 2021 from SnapGene Server 1.1.58
            http://www.snapgene.com
FEATURES             Location/Qualifiers
     source          1..8327
                     /organism="synthetic DNA construct"
                     /mol_type="other DNA"
     enhancer        105..408
                     /label=CMV enhancer
                     /note="human cytomegalovirus immediate early enhancer"
     promoter        409..612
                     /label=CMV promoter
                     /note="human cytomegalovirus (CMV) immediate early
                     promoter"
     primer_bind     563..583
                     /label=CMV-F
                     /note="Human CMV immediate early promoter, forward primer"
     primer_bind     609..633
                     /label=LNCX
                     /note="Human CMV promoter, forward primer"
     intron          748..1573
                     /label=CMV intron A
                     /note="human cytomegalovirus intron A (Chapman et al.,
                     1991)"
     CDS             4907..4924
                     /codon_start=1
                     /product="6xHis affinity tag"
                     /label=6xHis
                     /translation="HHHHHH"
     polyA_signal    4950..5071
                     /label=SV40 poly(A) signal
                     /note="SV40 polyadenylation signal"
     primer_bind     complement(4987..5006)
                     /label=SV40pA-R
                     /note="SV40 polyA, reverse primer"
     primer_bind     5041..5060
                     /label=EBV-rev
                     /note="SV40 polyA terminator, reverse primer"
     primer_bind     complement(5109..5126)
                     /label=L4440
                     /note="L4440 vector, forward primer"
     rep_origin      complement(5280..5868)
                     /direction=LEFT
                     /label=ori
                     /note="high-copy-number ColE1/pMB1/pBR322/pUC origin of
                     replication"
     primer_bind     complement(5360..5379)
                     /label=pBR322ori-F
                     /note="pBR322 origin, forward primer"
     CDS             complement(6039..6899)
                     /codon_start=1
                     /gene="bla"
                     /product="beta-lactamase"
                     /label=AmpR
                     /note="confers resistance to ampicillin, carbenicillin, and
                     related antibiotics"
                     /translation="MSIQHFRVALIPFFAAFCLPVFAHPETLVKVKDAEDQLGARVGYI
                     ELDLNSGKILESFRPEERFPMMSTFKVLLCGAVLSRIDAGQEQLGRRIHYSQNDLVEYS
                     PVTEKHLTDGMTVRELCSAAITMSDNTAANLLLTTIGGPKELTAFLHNMGDHVTRLDRW
                     EPELNEAIPNDERDTTMPVAMATTLRKLLTGELLTLASRQQLIDWMEADKVAGPLLRSA
                     LPAGWFIADKSGAGERGSRGIIAALGPDGKPSRIVVIYTTGSQATMDERNRQIAEIGAS
                     LIKHW"
     primer_bind     6662..6681
                     /label=Amp-R
                     /note="Ampicillin resistance gene, reverse primer"
     promoter        complement(6900..7004)
                     /gene="bla"
                     /label=AmpR promoter
     primer_bind     7072..7090
                     /label=pBRforEco
                     /note="pBR322 vectors, upsteam of EcoRI site, forward
                     primer"
     primer_bind     complement(7128..7150)
                     /label=pGEX 3'
                     /note="pGEX vectors, reverse primer"
     primer_bind     complement(7152..7172)
                     /label=pBABE 3'
                     /note="SV40 enhancer, reverse primer for pBABE vectors"
     promoter        7157..7487
                     /label=SV40 promoter
                     /note="SV40 enhancer and early promoter"
     rep_origin      7338..7473
                     /label=SV40 ori
                     /note="SV40 origin of replication"
     primer_bind     7400..7419
                     /label=SV40pro-F
                     /note="SV40 promoter/origin, forward primer"
     primer_bind     7624..7643
                     /label=pRS-marker
                     /note="pRS vectors, use to sequence yeast selectable
                     marker"
     rep_origin      complement(7710..8165)
                     /direction=LEFT
                     /label=f1 ori
                     /note="f1 bacteriophage origin of replication; arrow
                     indicates direction of (+) strand synthesis"
     primer_bind     complement(7847..7868)
                     /label=F1ori-F
                     /note="F1 origin, forward primer"
     primer_bind     8059..8078
                     /label=F1ori-R
                     /note="F1 origin, reverse primer"
     primer_bind     8291..8313
                     /label=M13/pUC Forward
                     /note="In lacZ gene"
     primer_bind     8305..8322
                     /label=M13 Forward
                     /note="In lacZ gene. Also called M13-F20 or M13 (-21)
                     Forward"
     primer_bind     8306..8322
                     /label=M13 fwd
                     /note="common sequencing primer, one of multiple similar
                     variants"
ORIGIN
        1 gtcgaggtct cgacggtatc gattgacatt gattattgac tagctagtta ttaatagtaa
       61 tcaattacgg ggtcattagt tcatagccca tatatggagt tccgcgttac ataacttacg
      121 gtaaatggcc cgcctggctg accgcccaac gacccccgcc cattgacgtc aataatgacg
      181 tatgttccca tagtaacgcc aatagggact ttccattgac gtcaatgggt ggagtattta
      241 cggtaaactg cccacttggc agtacatcaa gtgtatcata tgccaagtcc gccccctatt
      301 gacgtcaatg acggtaaatg gcccgcctgg cattatgccc agtacatgac cttacgggac
      361 tttcctactt ggcagtacat ctacgtatta gtcatcgcta ttaccatggt gatgcggttt
      421 tggcagtaca ccaatgggcg tggatagcgg tttgactcac ggggatttcc aagtctccac
      481 cccattgacg tcaatgggag tttgttttgg caccaaaatc aacgggactt tccaaaatgt
      541 cgtaataacc ccgccccgtt gacgcaaatg ggcggtaggc gtgtacggtg ggaggtctat
      601 ataagcagag ctcgtttagt gaaccgtcag atcgcctgga gacgccatcc acgctgtttt
      661 gacctccata gaagacaccg ggaccgatcc agcctccgcg gccgggaacg gtgcattgga
      721 acgcggattc cccgtgccaa gagtgacgta agtaccgcct atagactcta taggcacacc
      781 cctttggctc ttatgcatgc tatactgttt ttggcttggg gcctatacac ccccgcttcc
      841 atatgctata ggtgatggta tagcttagcc tataggtgtg ggttattgac cattattgac
      901 cactccccta ttggtgacga tactttccat tactaatcca taacatggct ctttgccaca
      961 actatctcta ttggctatat gccaatactc tgtccttcag agactgacac ggactctgta
     1021 tttttacagg atggggtccc atttattatt tacaaattca catatacaac aacgccgtcc
     1081 cccgtgcccg cagtttttat taaacatagc gtgggatctc cacgcgaatc tcgggtacgt
     1141 gttccggaca tgggctcttc tccggtagcg gcggagcttc cacatccgag ccctggtccc
     1201 atgcctccag cggctcatgg tcgctcggca gctccttgct cctaacagtg gaggccagac
     1261 ttaggcacag cacaatgccc accaccacca gtgtgccgca caaggccgtg gcggtagggt
     1321 atgtgtctga aaatgagctc ggagattggg ctcgcaccgc tgacgcagat ggaagactta
     1381 aggcagcggc agaagaagat gcaggcagct gagttgttgt attctgataa gagtcagagg
     1441 taactcccgt tgcggtgctg ttaacggtgg agggcagtgt agtctgagca gtactcgttg
     1501 ctgccgcgcg cgccaccaga cataatagct gacagactaa cagactgttc ctttccatgg
     1561 gtcttttctg cagaagcttg aattctcgag gatccgcggc cgcgccacca tgccgcgtgc
     1621 cccccactcc atgcccctgc tgctcctgct gctgttgctg tcatcgctcc cccaagccca
     1681 ggctgccttt ccccaggacc ccacccctct gttgacctct gaccttcaag gtgcctctcc
     1741 atcatcctgg ttccggggcc tggaggacga tgctgtggct gcggaacttg ggctggactt
     1801 tcagagattc ctgaccttga accggacctt gcttgtggct gcccgggatc acgttttctc
     1861 cttcgatctt caagcccaag aagaagggga ggggctggtg cccaacaagt ttctgacatg
     1921 gaggagtcaa gatatggaga actgtgcagt ccggggaaag ctgacggacg aatgctacaa
     1981 ctacatccgt gttcttgttc cctggaactc gcagacactt cttgcctgtg gaacaaattc
     2041 cttcagccct atgtgccgca gctatgggat aacatctctg caacaggagg gtgaggagct
     2101 gagtgggcag gctcgatgcc cctttgatgc cacccagtcc actgtggcca tctttgcaga
     2161 gggcagtttg tactcagcca cagcagcaga tttccaggcc agtgatgctg tagtttacag
     2221 aagtcttgga cctcagcctc cactccgttc tgcaaagtat gactccaagt ggcttcgaga
     2281 gccacacttt gtctatgcgt tggagcatgg agagcacgtc tacttcttct tccgagaagt
     2341 ctctgtggag gatgcccgct tagggagggt gcagttttcc agggtagccc gggtatgtaa
     2401 acgtgacatg ggtggctcac ctcgggcctt ggatcgccac tggacatcct tccttaagct
     2461 gaggctcaac tgctctgtcc ctggggactc taccttctac tttgacgtct tacagtcctt
     2521 aactgggcct gtgaacctgc atggccgctc cgctctcttt ggggtcttca ctactcagac
     2581 caatagcatt cctgggtctg cagtctgcgc cttctaccta gatgatattg aacgtggctt
     2641 tgagggcaag ttcaaggagc agaggagtct ggatggggcc tggactcctg tgtctgagga
     2701 caaggtcccc tcacccaggc cagggtcctg tgcaggtgtg ggtgcagctg cctcgttctc
     2761 ctcctctcaa gacctacctg atgatgtcct gctcttcatc aaggcacacc cgctgctgga
     2821 tcctgctgtg ccacccgcca cccatcaacc gctcctcact ctgactagca gggccctgct
     2881 gacccaggta gctgtggacg gaatggctgg tccccacaga aatactactg tcctgtttct
     2941 tggctccaac gatgggacag tgctgaaggt gctacctcca gggggtcagt ctttgggctc
     3001 tgagcctatc gtcttggaag agattgatgc ctacagccat gcccggtgca gtgggaagcg
     3061 gtcaccccga gctgcgcggc ggatcatagg gctggagctg gacactgagg gtcacaggct
     3121 ttttgtggcc tttcctggat gtatcgtcta cctctctctc agccggtgtg cccggcatgg
     3181 agcatgtcag aggagctgcc tggcttctct ggacccatac tgtggatggc atcgatccag
     3241 aggctgcatg agtatcaggg gacctggtgg gactgatgtc gatctgactg ggaaccagga
     3301 atccacagag cacggtgact gccaagatgg agcgaccggg agtcagtctg gccctggaga
     3361 ttctgcttat ggcgtgcgca gggacctttc cccagcctca gcctcccgat ccattcccgg
     3421 cgcgcctgga tcttccggaa tcatcccagt tgaggaggag aacccggact tctggaaccg
     3481 cgaggcagcc gaggccctgg gtgccgccaa gaagctgcag cctgcacaga cagccgccaa
     3541 gaacctcatc atcttcctgg gcgatgggat gggggtgtct acggtgacag ctgccaggat
     3601 cctaaaaggg cagaagaagg acaaactggg gcctgagata cccctggcca tggaccgctt
     3661 cccatatgtg gctctgtcca agacatacaa tgtagacaaa catgtgccag acagtggagc
     3721 cacagccacg gcctacctgt gcggggtcaa gggcaacttc cagaccattg gcttgagtgc
     3781 agccgcccgc tttaaccagt gcaacacgac acgcggcaac gaggtcatct ccgtgatgaa
     3841 tcgggccaag aaagcaggga agtcagtggg agtggtaacc accacacgag tgcagcacgc
     3901 ctcgccagcc ggcacctacg cccacacggt gaaccgcaac tggtactcgg acgccgacgt
     3961 gcctgcctcg gcccgccagg aggggtgcca ggacatcgct acgcagctca tctccaacat
     4021 ggacattgac gtgatcctag gtgggggccg aaagtacatg tttcgcatgg gaaccccaga
     4081 ccctgagtac ccagatgact acagccaagg tgggaccagg ctggacggga agaatctggt
     4141 gcaggaatgg ctggcgaagc gccagggtgc ccggtatgtg tggaaccgca ctgagctcat
     4201 gcaggcttcc ctggacccgt ctgtgaccca tctcatgggt ctctttgagc ctggagacat
     4261 gaaatacgag atccaccgag actccacact ggacccctcc ctgatggaga tgacagaggc
     4321 tgccctgcgc ctgctgagca ggaacccccg cggcttcttc ctcttcgtgg agggtggtcg
     4381 catcgaccat ggtcatcatg aaagcagggc ttaccgggca ctgactgaga cgatcatgtt
     4441 cgacgacgcc attgagaggg cgggccagct caccagcgag gaggacacgc tgagcctcgt
     4501 cactgccgac cactcccacg tcttctcctt cggaggctac cccctgcgag ggagctccat
     4561 cttcgggctg gcccctggca aggcccggga caggaaggcc tacacggtcc tcctatacgg
     4621 aaacggtcca ggctatgtgc tcaaggacgg cgcccggccg gatgttaccg agagcgagag
     4681 cgggagcccc gagtatcggc agcagtcagc agtgcccctg gacgaagaga cccacgcagg
     4741 cgaggacgtg gcggtgttcg cgcgcggccc gcaggcgcac ctggttcacg gcgtgcagga
     4801 gcagaccttc atagcgcacg tcatggcctt cgccgcctgc ctggagccct acaccgcctg
     4861 cgacctggcg ccccccgccg gcaccaccga cgccgcgcac ccgggtcatc atcaccatca
     4921 ccattaatct agagatctta ttaaagcaga acttgtttat tgcagcttat aatggttaca
     4981 aataaagcaa tagcatcaca aatttcacaa ataaagcatt tttttcactg cattctagtt
     5041 gtggtttgtc caaactcatc aatgtatctt atcatgtctg gtcgactcta gctagactct
     5101 tccgcttcct cgctcactga ctcgctgcgc tcggtcgttc ggctgcggcg agcggtatca
     5161 gctcactcaa aggcggtaat acggttatcc acagaatcag gggataacgc aggaaagaac
     5221 atgtgagcaa aaggccagca aaaggccagg aaccgtaaaa aggccgcgtt gctggcgttt
     5281 ttccataggc tccgcccccc tgacgagcat cacaaaaatc gacgctcaag tcagaggtgg
     5341 cgaaacccga caggactata aagataccag gcgtttcccc ctggaagctc cctcgtgcgc
     5401 tctcctgttc cgaccctgcc gcttaccgga tacctgtccg cctttctccc ttcgggaagc
     5461 gtggcgcttt ctcatagctc acgctgtagg tatctcagtt cggtgtaggt cgttcgctcc
     5521 aagctgggct gtgtgcacga accccccgtt cagcccgacc gctgcgcctt atccggtaac
     5581 tatcgtcttg agtccaaccc ggtaagacac gacttatcgc cactggcagc agccactggt
     5641 aacaggatta gcagagcgag gtatgtaggc ggtgctacag agttcttgaa gtggtggcct
     5701 aactacggct acactagaag aacagtattt ggtatctgcg ctctgctgaa gccagttacc
     5761 ttcggaaaaa gagttggtag ctcttgatcc ggcaaacaaa ccaccgctgg tagcggtggt
     5821 ttttttgttt gcaagcagca gattacgcgc agaaaaaaag gatctcaaga agatcctttg
     5881 atcttttcta cggggtctga cgctcagtgg aacgaaaact cacgttaagg gattttggtc
     5941 atgagattat caaaaaggat cttcacctag atccttttaa attaaaaatg aagttttaaa
     6001 tcaatctaaa gtatatatga gtaaacttgg tctgacagtt accaatgctt aatcagtgag
     6061 gcacctatct cagcgatctg tctatttcgt tcatccatag ttgcctgact ccccgtcgtg
     6121 tagataacta cgatacggga gggcttacca tctggcccca gtgctgcaat gataccgcga
     6181 gacccacgct caccggctcc agatttatca gcaataaacc agccagccgg aagggccgag
     6241 cgcagaagtg gtcctgcaac tttatccgcc tccatccagt ctattaattg ttgccgggaa
     6301 gctagagtaa gtagttcgcc agttaatagt ttgcgcaacg ttgttgccat tgctacaggc
     6361 atcgtggtgt cacgctcgtc gtttggtatg gcttcattca gctccggttc ccaacgatca
     6421 aggcgagtta catgatcccc catgttgtgc aaaaaagcgg ttagctcctt cggtcctccg
     6481 atcgttgtca gaagtaagtt ggccgcagtg ttatcactca tggttatggc agcactgcat
     6541 aattctctta ctgtcatgcc atccgtaaga tgcttttctg tgactggtga gtactcaacc
     6601 aagtcattct gagaatagtg tatgcggcga ccgagttgct cttgcccggc gtcaatacgg
     6661 gataataccg cgccacatag cagaacttta aaagtgctca tcattggaaa acgttcttcg
     6721 gggcgaaaac tctcaaggat cttaccgctg ttgagatcca gttcgatgta acccactcgt
     6781 gcacccaact gatcttcagc atcttttact ttcaccagcg tttctgggtg agcaaaaaca
     6841 ggaaggcaaa atgccgcaaa aaagggaata agggcgacac ggaaatgttg aatactcata
     6901 ctcttccttt ttcaatatta ttgaagcatt tatcagggtt attgtctcat gagcggatac
     6961 atatttgaat gtatttagaa aaataaacaa ataggggttc cgcgcacatt tccccgaaaa
     7021 gtgccacctg acgtctaaga aaccattatt atcatgacat taacctataa aaataggcgt
     7081 atcacgaggc cctttcgtct cgcgcgtttc ggtgatgacg gtgaaaacct ctgacacatg
     7141 cagctcccgg aggaatgtgt gtcagttagg gtgtggaaag tccccaggct ccccaggcag
     7201 gcagaagtat gcaaagcatg catctcaatt agtcagcaac caggtgtgga aagtccccag
     7261 gctccccagc aggcagaagt atgcaaagca tgcatctcaa ttagtcagca accatagtcc
     7321 cgcccctaac tccgcccatc ccgcccctaa ctccgcccag ttccgcccat tctccgcccc
     7381 atggctgact aatttttttt atttatgcag aggccgaggc cgcctctgcc tctgagctat
     7441 tccagaagta gtgaggaggc ttttttggag gcctaggctt ttgcaaaaag ctcccgggag
     7501 cttgtatatc cattttcgtc ccggagacgg tcacagcttg tctgtaagcg gatgccggga
     7561 gcagacaagc ccgtcagggc gcgtcagcgg gtgttggcgg gtgtcggggc tggcttaact
     7621 atgcggcatc agagcagatt gtactgagag tgcaccatat gcggtgtgaa ataccgcaca
     7681 gatgcgtaag gagaaaatac cgcatcagga aattgtaagc gttaatattt tgttaaaatt
     7741 cgcgttaaat ttttgttaaa tcagctcatt ttttaaccaa taggccgaaa tcggcaaaat
     7801 cccttataaa tcaaaagaat agaccgagat agggttgagt gttgttccag tttggaacaa
     7861 gagtccacta ttaaagaacg tggactccaa cgtcaaaggn nnnnnnnnnn nnnnnnnnnn
     7921 nnnnnnnnnn nnnnnnnnnn nnnnnnnntn nnnnnnnnnn nnnnnnnnnn nnnnnnnnnn
     7981 nnnnnnnnnn nnnnnnnnnn nnnnnnnnnn nnnnnnnnnn nnnnnnnnnn nnnnnnnnnn
     8041 gnnnnnnnnn nnnnnnnnnn nnnnnnnnnn nnnnnnnnnn nnnnnnnnnn nnnnnnnnnn
     8101 nnnnnnnnnn nnnnnnnnnn nnnnnnnnnn nnnnnnnnnn nnnnnnnnnn nnnnnnnnnn
     8161 nnnnnccatt cgccattcag gctgcgcaac tgttgggaag ggcgatcggt gcgggcctct
     8221 tcgctattac gccagctggc gaaaggggga tgtgctgcaa ggcgattaag ttgggtaacg
     8281 ccagggtttt cccagtcacg acgttgtaaa acgacggcca gtgaatt
//
