[The description below was written by a language model from this plasmid's Addgene catalogue record and the feature table of its GenBank file.]
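Description:
Sema6c-AP-His is an 8.3 kb mammalian expression plasmid built on the pCMVi-SV40ori backbone and designed to produce a soluble, tagged form of the mouse semaphorin 6C ectodomain. It is maintained in E. coli through a high-copy ColE1/pUC-type origin and selected with ampicillin via the beta-lactamase gene. An f1 phage origin is also present. The backbone carries the SV40 enhancer/early promoter region with its embedded SV40 origin, which permits episomal amplification in cells that supply large T antigen. The feature table shows no mammalian selection marker, which fits transient transfection use.

The expression cassette consists of the human CMV immediate-early enhancer and promoter followed by CMV intron A, an element that generally boosts transcript processing and expression levels. Downstream, an 1809 bp fragment encoding the extracellular region of Sema6c is cloned between NotI and AscI sites, both retained, in frame with backbone-encoded alkaline phosphatase and a C-terminal 6xHis tag. The cassette ends with an SV40 polyadenylation signal. The feature table annotates only the His tag within this coding region; the Sema6c and alkaline phosphatase segments lie in the unannotated stretch between the intron and the tag.

The alkaline phosphatase moiety provides an enzymatic readout for detecting binding of the fusion protein, and the His tag allows affinity capture or purification. According to the associated publication title, the construct belongs to an extracellular biochemical interaction screen aimed at cell-surface recognition proteins involved in neuronal subtype recognition in the retina.
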