Addgene plasmid #72041: Sema6c-AP-His
Purpose: Expresses the extracellular region of the Sema6C protein, C-terminally fused to alkaline phosphatase + 6X histidine tag.
Depositing lab: Woj Wojtowicz. Depositing organization: University of California, Berkeley. Publication: An extracellular biochemical screen reveals that FLRTs and Unc5s mediate neuronal subtype recognition in the retina. Visser JJ, Cheng Y, Perry SC, Chastain AB, Parsa B, Masri SS, Ray TA, Kay JN, Wojtowicz WM. Elife. 2015 Dec 3;4. pii: e08149. doi: 10.7554/eLife.08149. PubMed 26633812.
Backbone
  Vector backbone: pCMVi-SV40ori
  Vector type: Mammalian Expression
Growth in bacteria
  Bacterial resistance: Ampicillin, 100 μg/mL
  Growth temperature: 37°C
  Growth strain: DH5alpha
  Copy number: High Copy
Gene/Insert
  Gene/Insert name: Sema6c (alt names: Semaphorin 6C; Semay; NCBI gene ID 20360; Reference sequence NM_011351.2)
  Species: M. musculus (mouse)
  Insert size (bp): 1809
  Entrez Gene: Sema6c (a.k.a. Semay, mKIAA1869)
  Promoter: CMV
  Tag / fusion protein: AP-His (C terminal on backbone)
  Cloning method: Restriction Enzyme; 5′ cloning site NotI (not destroyed); 3′ cloning site AscI (not destroyed)
  Sequencing primers: 5′ GTCAGAGGTAACTCCCGTTGC; 3′ GAGGTTCTTGGCGGCTGTC
Terms and licenses: Academic/Nonprofit Terms; Industry Terms: Not Available to Industry
How to cite: Sema6c-AP-His was a gift from Woj Wojtowicz (Addgene plasmid # 72041 ; http://n2t.net/addgene:72041 ; RRID:Addgene_72041)
