>Addgene plasmid #72041 | Sema6c-AP-His | addgene partial sequence | sequence record 138392 | pMRB101-F 5'-aagatgcaggcagctgagtt-3'
ACGGTGGAGGGCAGTGTAGTCTGAGCAGTACTCGTTGCTGCCGCGCGCGCCACCAGACATAATAGCTGAC
AGACTAACAGACTGTTCCTTTCCATGGGTCTTTTCTGCAGAAGCTTGAATTCTCGAGGATCCGCGGCCGC
GCCACCATGCCGCGTGCCCCCCACTCCATGCCCCTGCTGCTCCTGCTGCTGTTGCTGTCATCGCTCCCCC
AAGCCCAGGCTGCCTTTCCCCAGGACCCCACCCCTCTGTTGACCTCTGACCTTCAAGGTGCCTCTCCATC
ATCCTGGTTCCGGGGCCTGGAGGACGATGCTGTGGCTGCGGAACTTGGGCTGGACTTTCAGAGATTCCTG
ACCTTGAACCGGACCTTGCTTGTGGCTGCCCGGGATCACGTTTTCTCCTTCGATCTTCAAGCCCAAGAAG
AAGGGGAGGGGCTGGTGCCCAACAAGTTTCTGACATGGAGGAGTCAAGATATGGAGAACTGTGCAGTCCG
GGGAAAGCTGACGGACGAATGCTACAACTACATCCGTGTTCTTGTTCCCTGGAACTCGCAGACACTTCTT
GCCTGTGGAACAAATTCCTTCAGCCCTATGTGCCGCAGCTATGGGATAACATCTCTGCAACAGGAGGGTG
AGGAGCTGAGTGGGCAGGCTCGATGCCCCTTTGATGCCACCCAGTCCACTGTGGCCATCTTTGCAGAGGG
CAGTTTGTACTCAGCCACAGCAGCAGATTTCCAGGCCAGTGATGCTGTAGTTTACAGAAGTCTTGGACCT
CAGCCTCCACTCCGTTCTGCAAAGTATGACTCCAAGTGGCTTCGAGAGCCACACTTTGTCTATGCGTTGG
AGCATGGAGAGCACGTCTACT
