>Addgene plasmid #72041 | Sema6c-AP-His | addgene partial sequence | sequence record 138394 | SV40pA-R 5'-GAAATTTGTGATGCTATTGC-3'
ATAAGATCTCTAGATTAATGGTGATGGTGATGATGACCCGGGTGCGCGGCGTCGGTGGTGCCGGCGGGGG
GCGCCAGGTCGCAGGCGGTGTAGGGCTCCAGGCAGGCGGCGAAGGCCATGACGTGCGCTATGAAGGTCTG
CTCCTGCACGCCGTGAACCAGGTGCGCCTGCGGGCCGCGCGCGAACACCGCCACGTCCTCGCCTGCGTGG
GTCTCTTCGTCCAGGGGCACTGCTGACTGCTGCCGATACTCGGGGCTCCCGCTCTCGCTCTCGGTAACAT
CCGGCCGGGCGCCGTCCTTGAGCACATAGCCTGGACCGTTTCCGTATAGGAGGACCGTGTAGGCCTTCCT
GTCCCGGGCCTTGCCAGGGGCCAGCCCGAAGATGGAGCTCCCTCGCAGGGGGTAGCCTCCGAAGGAGAAG
ACGTGGGAGTGGTCGGCAGTGACGAGGCTCAGCGTGTCCTCCTCGCTGGTGAGCTGGCCCGCCCTCTCAA
TGGCGTCGTCGAACATGATCGTCTCAGTCAGTGCCCGGTAAGCCCTGCTTTCATGATGACCATGGTCGAT
GCGACCACCCTCCACGAAGAGGAAGAAGCCGCGGGGGTTCCTGCTCAGCAGGCGCAGGGCAGCCTCTGTC
ATCTCCATCAGGGAGGGGTCCAGTGTGGAGTCTCGGTGGATCTCGTATTTCATGTCTCCAGGCTCAAAGA
GACCCATGAGATGGGTCACAGACGGGTCCAGGGAAGCCTGCATGAGCTCAGTGCGGTTCCACACATACCG
GGCACCCTGGCGCTTCGCCAGCCATTCCTGCACCAGATTCTTCCCGTCCAGCCTGGTCCCACCTTGGCTG
TAGTCATCTGG
